Addgene plasmid #148849: pSpCas9(BB)-2A-Puro-V2.0-sg1HsTNRC6A_AH
Purpose: Mammalian Expression of HsTNRC6A-sgRNA1
Depositing lab: Elisa Izaurralde. Depositing organization: Max Planck Institute for Developmental Biology.
Backbone
  Vector backbone: Unknown
  Vector type: Mammalian Expression, CRISPR
Growth in bacteria
  Bacterial resistance: Ampicillin, 100 μg/mL
  Growth temperature: 37°C
  Growth strain: NEB Stable
  Copy number: High Copy
Gene/Insert
  Gene/Insert name: HsTNRC6A-sgRNA1
  Species: S.pyogenes
  Cloning method: Unknown
Terms and licenses: Academic/Nonprofit Terms; Industry Terms: Not Available to Industry
Depositor comments: Plasmids from this collection were made available to the research community and donated after the lab closed. Please note that the sequence provided by the depositing laboratory may be theoretical/predicted or based on Sanger sequencing results. There may be discrepancies between sequencing results obtained by Addgene and the depositor sequence. If an Addgene verified sequence is not available, please contact before placing your order to request that our lab fully sequence the plasmid.
How to cite: pSpCas9(BB)-2A-Puro-V2.0-sg1HsTNRC6A_AH was a gift from Elisa Izaurralde (Addgene plasmid # 148849 ; http://n2t.net/addgene:148849 ; RRID:Addgene_148849)
