[The description below was written by a language model from this plasmid's Addgene catalogue record and pLannotate feature annotations shown in this document.]
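Description:
pSpCas9(BB)-2A-Puro-V2.0-sg1HsTNRC6A_AH is an all-in-one mammalian CRISPR/Cas9 expression plasmid of about 9.2 kb that delivers both Streptococcus pyogenes Cas9 and a single guide RNA directed against TNRC6A (the "Hs" prefix suggests the human gene). The catalogue entry lists the backbone as unknown, although the name points to the pSpCas9(BB)-2A-Puro V2.0 design, and the annotated features fit that layout. In bacteria the plasmid is maintained at high copy from a ColE1/pUC-type origin and selected with ampicillin through the β-lactamase gene. An f1 phage origin is also present, along with short fragments annotated as bom and rop.

The payload consists of two transcription units. A human U6 RNA polymerase III promoter drives the sgRNA. The roughly 30 nt gap between the promoter and the annotated S. pyogenes gRNA scaffold is where the TNRC6A-targeting spacer would sit, though it is not annotated as a feature. A second, partial scaffold fragment lies just downstream. Cas9 is expressed from a hybrid promoter made of the CMV enhancer, the chicken β-actin promoter and a hybrid intron. The annotation tool splits the coding sequence into N- and C-terminal portions, but these are contiguous and are followed by a nucleoplasmin nuclear localization signal. A puromycin N-acetyltransferase coding sequence comes next. According to the plasmid name it is linked to Cas9 by a 2A peptide, which is not itself annotated, and the unit ends in a bGH polyadenylation signal. A single AAV2 ITR lies downstream of the cassette. The puromycin marker allows transfected cells to be enriched. The stated purpose is mammalian expression of this sgRNA, consistent with Cas9-mediated editing or knockout of TNRC6A.
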