Features (pLannotate 1.2.2; 19 found; start..end, strand, type, name):
      1..241     +  promoter       U6 promoter: RNA polymerase III promoter for human U6 snRNA
    271..346     +  misc_RNA       gRNA scaffold: guide RNA scaffold for the Streptococcus pyogenes CRISPR/Cas9 system
    353..396     +  misc_RNA       gRNA scaffold (fragment): guide RNA scaffold for the Streptococcus pyogenes CRISPR/Cas9 system
    443..728     +  enhancer       CMV enhancer: human cytomegalovirus immediate early enhancer; contains an 18-bp deletion relative to the standard CMV enhancer
    730..1007    +  promoter       chicken β-actin promoter: No description available
   1008..1235    +  intron         hybrid intron: hybrid between chicken β-actin (CBA) and minute virus of mice (MMV) introns (Gray et al., 2011)
   1373..2974    +  CDS            Cas9(N): N-terminal portion of Streptococcus pyogenes Cas9 (Zetsche et al., 2015)
   2975..5473    +  CDS            Cas9(C): C-terminal portion of Streptococcus pyogenes Cas9 (Zetsche et al., 2015)
   5474..5521    +  CDS            nucleoplasmin NLS: bipartite nuclear localization signal from nucleoplasmin
   5591..6190    +  CDS            PuroR (fragment): puromycin N-acetyltransferase; pac from Streptomyces; confers resistance to puromycin
   6224..6335    +  polyA_signal   bGH poly(A) signal: bovine growth hormone polyadenylation signal
   6440..6580    +  repeat_region  AAV2 ITR: inverted terminal repeat of adeno-associated virus serotype 2 inverted
   6585..6636    -  misc_feature   bom (fragment): basis of mobility region from pBR322
   6655..7110    +  rep_origin     f1 ori (sequence partly withheld): f1 bacteriophage origin of replication; arrow indicates direction of (+) strand synthesis
   7111..7160    -  misc_feature   bom (fragment): basis of mobility region from pBR322
   7262..7297    -  CDS            rop (fragment): Rop protein, which maintains plasmids at low copy number; rop
   7392..7496    +  promoter       AmpR promoter: bla
   7497..8357    +  CDS            AmpR: β-lactamase; bla; confers resistance to ampicillin, carbenicillin, and related antibiotics
   8528..9116    +  rep_origin     ori: high-copy-number ColE1/pMB1/pBR322/pUC origin of replication
>Addgene plasmid #148849 | pSpCas9(BB)-2A-Puro-V2.0-sg1HsTNRC6A_AH | depositor full sequence | sequence record 291297 | Full Sequence
GAGGGCCTATTTCCCATGATTCCTTCATATTTGCATATACGATACAAGGCTGTTAGAGAGATAATTGGAA
TTAATTTGACTGTAAACACAAAGATATTAGTACAAAATACGTGACGTAGAAAGTAATAATTTCTTGGGTA
GTTTGCAGTTTTAAAATTATGTTTTAAAATGGACTATCATATGCTTACCGTAACTTGAAAGTATTTCGAT
TTCTTGGCTTTATATATCTTGTGGAAAGGACGAAACACCGTGGTCAAGAGCAATCAGTGGGTTTTAGAGC
TAGAAATAGCAAGTTAAAATAAGGCTAGTCCGTTATCAACTTGAAAAAGTGGCACCGAGTCGGTGCTTTT
TTGTTTTAGAGCTAGAAATAGCAAGTTAAAATAAGGCTAGTCCGTTTTTAGCGCGTGCGCCAATTCTGCA
GACAAATGGCTCTAGAGGTACCCGTTACATAACTTACGGTAAATGGCCCGCCTGGCTGACCGCCCAACGA
CCCCCGCCCATTGACGTCAATAGTAACGCCAATAGGGACTTTCCATTGACGTCAATGGGTGGAGTATTTA
CGGTAAACTGCCCACTTGGCAGTACATCAAGTGTATCATATGCCAAGTACGCCCCCTATTGACGTCAATG
ACGGTAAATGGCCCGCCTGGCATTGTGCCCAGTACATGACCTTATGGGACTTTCCTACTTGGCAGTACAT
CTACGTATTAGTCATCGCTATTACCATGGTCGAGGTGAGCCCCACGTTCTGCTTCACTCTCCCCATCTCC
CCCCCCTCCCCACCCCCAATTTTGTATTTATTTATTTTTTAATTATTTTGTGCAGCGATGGGGGCGGGGG
GGGGGGGGGGGCGCGCGCCAGGCGGGGCGGGGCGGGGCGAGGGGCGGGGCGGGGCGAGGCGGAGAGGTGC
GGCGGCAGCCAATCAGAGCGGCGCGCTCCGAAAGTTTCCTTTTATGGCGAGGCGGCGGCGGCGGCGGCCC
TATAAAAAGCGAAGCGCGCGGCGGGCGGGAGTCGCTGCGCGCTGCCTTCGCCCCGTGCCCCGCTCCGCCG
CCGCCTCGCGCCGCCCGCCCCGGCTCTGACTGACCGCGTTACTCCCACAGGTGAGCGGGCGGGACGGCCC
TTCTCCTCCGGGCTGTAATTAGCTGAGCAAGAGGTAAGGGTTTAAGGGATGGTTGGTTGGTGGGGTATTA
ATGTTTAATTACCTGGAGCACCTGCCTGAAATCACTTTTTTTCAGGTTGGACCGGTGCCACCATGGACTA
TAAGGACCACGACGGAGACTACAAGGATCATGATATTGATTACAAAGACGATGACGATAAGATGGCCCCA
AAGAAGAAGCGGAAGGTCGGTATCCACGGAGTCCCAGCAGCCGACAAGAAGTACAGCATCGGCCTGGACA
TCGGCACCAACTCTGTGGGCTGGGCCGTGATCACCGACGAGTACAAGGTGCCCAGCAAGAAATTCAAGGT
GCTGGGCAACACCGACCGGCACAGCATCAAGAAGAACCTGATCGGAGCCCTGCTGTTCGACAGCGGCGAA
ACAGCCGAGGCCACCCGGCTGAAGAGAACCGCCAGAAGAAGATACACCAGACGGAAGAACCGGATCTGCT
ATCTGCAAGAGATCTTCAGCAACGAGATGGCCAAGGTGGACGACAGCTTCTTCCACAGACTGGAAGAGTC
CTTCCTGGTGGAAGAGGATAAGAAGCACGAGCGGCACCCCATCTTCGGCAACATCGTGGACGAGGTGGCC
TACCACGAGAAGTACCCCACCATCTACCACCTGAGAAAGAAACTGGTGGACAGCACCGACAAGGCCGACC
TGCGGCTGATCTATCTGGCCCTGGCCCACATGATCAAGTTCCGGGGCCACTTCCTGATCGAGGGCGACCT
GAACCCCGACAACAGCGACGTGGACAAGCTGTTCATCCAGCTGGTGCAGACCTACAACCAGCTGTTCGAG
GAAAACCCCATCAACGCCAGCGGCGTGGACGCCAAGGCCATCCTGTCTGCCAGACTGAGCAAGAGCAGAC
GGCTGGAAAATCTGATCGCCCAGCTGCCCGGCGAGAAGAAGAATGGCCTGTTCGGAAACCTGATTGCCCT
GAGCCTGGGCCTGACCCCCAACTTCAAGAGCAACTTCGACCTGGCCGAGGATGCCAAACTGCAGCTGAGC
AAGGACACCTACGACGACGACCTGGACAACCTGCTGGCCCAGATCGGCGACCAGTACGCCGACCTGTTTC
TGGCCGCCAAGAACCTGTCCGACGCCATCCTGCTGAGCGACATCCTGAGAGTGAACACCGAGATCACCAA
GGCCCCCCTGAGCGCCTCTATGATCAAGAGATACGACGAGCACCACCAGGACCTGACCCTGCTGAAAGCT
CTCGTGCGGCAGCAGCTGCCTGAGAAGTACAAAGAGATTTTCTTCGACCAGAGCAAGAACGGCTACGCCG
GCTACATTGACGGCGGAGCCAGCCAGGAAGAGTTCTACAAGTTCATCAAGCCCATCCTGGAAAAGATGGA
CGGCACCGAGGAACTGCTCGTGAAGCTGAACAGAGAGGACCTGCTGCGGAAGCAGCGGACCTTCGACAAC
GGCAGCATCCCCCACCAGATCCACCTGGGAGAGCTGCACGCCATTCTGCGGCGGCAGGAAGATTTTTACC
CATTCCTGAAGGACAACCGGGAAAAGATCGAGAAGATCCTGACCTTCCGCATCCCCTACTACGTGGGCCC
TCTGGCCAGGGGAAACAGCAGATTCGCCTGGATGACCAGAAAGAGCGAGGAAACCATCACCCCCTGGAAC
TTCGAGGAAGTGGTGGACAAGGGCGCTTCCGCCCAGAGCTTCATCGAGCGGATGACCAACTTCGATAAGA
ACCTGCCCAACGAGAAGGTGCTGCCCAAGCACAGCCTGCTGTACGAGTACTTCACCGTGTATAACGAGCT
GACCAAAGTGAAATACGTGACCGAGGGAATGAGAAAGCCCGCCTTCCTGAGCGGCGAGCAGAAAAAGGCC
ATCGTGGACCTGCTGTTCAAGACCAACCGGAAAGTGACCGTGAAGCAGCTGAAAGAGGACTACTTCAAGA
AAATCGAGTGCTTCGACTCCGTGGAAATCTCCGGCGTGGAAGATCGGTTCAACGCCTCCCTGGGCACATA
CCACGATCTGCTGAAAATTATCAAGGACAAGGACTTCCTGGACAATGAGGAAAACGAGGACATTCTGGAA
GATATCGTGCTGACCCTGACACTGTTTGAGGACAGAGAGATGATCGAGGAACGGCTGAAAACCTATGCCC
ACCTGTTCGACGACAAAGTGATGAAGCAGCTGAAGCGGCGGAGATACACCGGCTGGGGCAGGCTGAGCCG
GAAGCTGATCAACGGCATCCGGGACAAGCAGTCCGGCAAGACAATCCTGGATTTCCTGAAGTCCGACGGC
TTCGCCAACAGAAACTTCATGCAGCTGATCCACGACGACAGCCTGACCTTTAAAGAGGACATCCAGAAAG
CCCAGGTGTCCGGCCAGGGCGATAGCCTGCACGAGCACATTGCCAATCTGGCCGGCAGCCCCGCCATTAA
GAAGGGCATCCTGCAGACAGTGAAGGTGGTGGACGAGCTCGTGAAAGTGATGGGCCGGCACAAGCCCGAG
AACATCGTGATCGAAATGGCCAGAGAGAACCAGACCACCCAGAAGGGACAGAAGAACAGCCGCGAGAGAA
TGAAGCGGATCGAAGAGGGCATCAAAGAGCTGGGCAGCCAGATCCTGAAAGAACACCCCGTGGAAAACAC
CCAGCTGCAGAACGAGAAGCTGTACCTGTACTACCTGCAGAATGGGCGGGATATGTACGTGGACCAGGAA
CTGGACATCAACCGGCTGTCCGACTACGATGTGGACCATATCGTGCCTCAGAGCTTTCTGAAGGACGACT
CCATCGACAACAAGGTGCTGACCAGAAGCGACAAGAACCGGGGCAAGAGCGACAACGTGCCCTCCGAAGA
GGTCGTGAAGAAGATGAAGAACTACTGGCGGCAGCTGCTGAACGCCAAGCTGATTACCCAGAGAAAGTTC
GACAATCTGACCAAGGCCGAGAGAGGCGGCCTGAGCGAACTGGATAAGGCCGGCTTCATCAAGAGACAGC
TGGTGGAAACCCGGCAGATCACAAAGCACGTGGCACAGATCCTGGACTCCCGGATGAACACTAAGTACGA
CGAGAATGACAAGCTGATCCGGGAAGTGAAAGTGATCACCCTGAAGTCCAAGCTGGTGTCCGATTTCCGG
AAGGATTTCCAGTTTTACAAAGTGCGCGAGATCAACAACTACCACCACGCCCACGACGCCTACCTGAACG
CCGTCGTGGGAACCGCCCTGATCAAAAAGTACCCTAAGCTGGAAAGCGAGTTCGTGTACGGCGACTACAA
GGTGTACGACGTGCGGAAGATGATCGCCAAGAGCGAGCAGGAAATCGGCAAGGCTACCGCCAAGTACTTC
TTCTACAGCAACATCATGAACTTTTTCAAGACCGAGATTACCCTGGCCAACGGCGAGATCCGGAAGCGGC
CTCTGATCGAGACAAACGGCGAAACCGGGGAGATCGTGTGGGATAAGGGCCGGGATTTTGCCACCGTGCG
GAAAGTGCTGAGCATGCCCCAAGTGAATATCGTGAAAAAGACCGAGGTGCAGACAGGCGGCTTCAGCAAA
GAGTCTATCCTGCCCAAGAGGAACAGCGATAAGCTGATCGCCAGAAAGAAGGACTGGGACCCTAAGAAGT
ACGGCGGCTTCGACAGCCCCACCGTGGCCTATTCTGTGCTGGTGGTGGCCAAAGTGGAAAAGGGCAAGTC
CAAGAAACTGAAGAGTGTGAAAGAGCTGCTGGGGATCACCATCATGGAAAGAAGCAGCTTCGAGAAGAAT
CCCATCGACTTTCTGGAAGCCAAGGGCTACAAAGAAGTGAAAAAGGACCTGATCATCAAGCTGCCTAAGT
ACTCCCTGTTCGAGCTGGAAAACGGCCGGAAGAGAATGCTGGCCTCTGCCGGCGAACTGCAGAAGGGAAA
CGAACTGGCCCTGCCCTCCAAATATGTGAACTTCCTGTACCTGGCCAGCCACTATGAGAAGCTGAAGGGC
TCCCCCGAGGATAATGAGCAGAAACAGCTGTTTGTGGAACAGCACAAGCACTACCTGGACGAGATCATCG
AGCAGATCAGCGAGTTCTCCAAGAGAGTGATCCTGGCCGACGCTAATCTGGACAAAGTGCTGTCCGCCTA
CAACAAGCACCGGGATAAGCCCATCAGAGAGCAGGCCGAGAATATCATCCACCTGTTTACCCTGACCAAT
CTGGGAGCCCCTGCCGCCTTCAAGTACTTTGACACCACCATCGACCGGAAGAGGTACACCAGCACCAAAG
AGGTGCTGGACGCCACCCTGATCCACCAGAGCATCACCGGCCTGTACGAGACACGGATCGACCTGTCTCA
GCTGGGAGGCGACAAAAGGCCGGCGGCCACGAAAAAGGCCGGCCAGGCAAAAAAGAAAAAGGAATTCGGC
AGTGGAGAGGGCAGAGGAAGTCTGCTAACATGCGGTGACGTCGAGGAGAATCCTGGCCCAATGACCGAGT
ACAAGCCCACGGTGCGCCTCGCCACCCGCGACGACGTCCCCAGGGCCGTACGCACCCTCGCCGCCGCGTT
CGCCGACTACCCCGCCACGCGCCACACCGTCGATCCGGACCGCCACATCGAGCGGGTCACCGAGCTGCAA
GAACTCTTCCTCACGCGCGTCGGGCTCGACATCGGCAAGGTGTGGGTCGCGGACGACGGCGCCGCGGTGG
CGGTCTGGACCACGCCGGAGAGCGTCGAAGCGGGGGCGGTGTTCGCCGAGATCGGCCCGCGCATGGCCGA
GTTGAGCGGTTCCCGGCTGGCCGCGCAGCAACAGATGGAAGGCCTCCTGGCGCCGCACCGGCCCAAGGAG
CCCGCGTGGTTCCTGGCCACCGTCGGAGTCTCGCCCGACCACCAGGGCAAGGGTCTGGGCAGCGCCGTCG
TGCTCCCCGGAGTGGAGGCGGCCGAGCGCGCCGGGGTGCCCGCCTTCCTGGAGACCTCCGCGCCCCGCAA
CCTCCCCTTCTACGAGCGGCTCGGCTTCACCGTCACCGCCGACGTCGAGGTGCCCGAAGGACCGCGCACC
TGGTGCATGACCCGCAAGCCCGGTGCCTGAGAATTCTAACTAGAGCTCGCTGATCAGCCTCGACTGTGCC
TTCTAGTTGCCAGCCATCTGTTGTTTGCCCCTCCCCCGTGCCTTCCTTGACCCTGGAAGGTGCCACTCCC
ACTGTCCTTTCCTAATAAAATGAGGAAATTGCATCGCATTGTCTGAGTAGGTGTCATTCTATTCTGGGGG
GTGGGGTGGGGCAGGACAGCAAGGGGGAGGATTGGGAAGAGAATAGCAGGCATGCTGGGGAGCGGCCGCA
GGAACCCCTAGTGATGGAGTTGGCCACTCCCTCTCTGCGCGCTCGCTCGCTCACTGAGGCCGGGCGACCA
AAGGTCGCCCGACGCCCGGGCTTTGCCCGGGCGGCCTCAGTGAGCGAGCGAGCGCGCAGCTGCCTGCAGG
GGCGCCTGATGCGGTATTTTCTCCTTACGCATCTGTGCGGTATTTCACACCGCATA
[95 nt withheld, positions 6637-6731]
T
[46 nt withheld, positions 6733-6778]
C
[141 nt withheld, positions 6780-6920]
CCTTTGACGTTGGAGTCCACGTTCTTT
[37 nt withheld, positions 6948-6984]
ACTCTATCTCGGGCTATTCTTTTGATTTATAAGGGATTTTGCCGATTTCGGTCTATTGGTTAAAAAATGA
GCTGATTTAACAAAAATTTAACGCGAATTTTAACAAAATATTAACGTTTACAATTTTATGGTGCACTCTC
AGTACAATCTGCTCTGATGCCGCATAGTTAAGCCAGCCCCGACACCCGCCAACACCCGCTGACGCGCCCT
GACGGGCTTGTCTGCTCCCGGCATCCGCTTACAGACAAGCTGTGACCGTCTCCGGGAGCTGCATGTGTCA
GAGGTTTTCACCGTCATCACCGAAACGCGCGAGACGAAAGGGCCTCGTGATACGCCTATTTTTATAGGTT
AATGTCATGATAATAATGGTTTCTTAGACGTCAGGTGGCACTTTTCGGGGAAATGTGCGCGGAACCCCTA
TTTGTTTATTTTTCTAAATACATTCAAATATGTATCCGCTCATGAGACAATAACCCTGATAAATGCTTCA
ATAATATTGAAAAAGGAAGAGTATGAGTATTCAACATTTCCGTGTCGCCCTTATTCCCTTTTTTGCGGCA
TTTTGCCTTCCTGTTTTTGCTCACCCAGAAACGCTGGTGAAAGTAAAAGATGCTGAAGATCAGTTGGGTG
CACGAGTGGGTTACATCGAACTGGATCTCAACAGCGGTAAGATCCTTGAGAGTTTTCGCCCCGAAGAACG
TTTTCCAATGATGAGCACTTTTAAAGTTCTGCTATGTGGCGCGGTATTATCCCGTATTGACGCCGGGCAA
GAGCAACTCGGTCGCCGCATACACTATTCTCAGAATGACTTGGTTGAGTACTCACCAGTCACAGAAAAGC
ATCTTACGGATGGCATGACAGTAAGAGAATTATGCAGTGCTGCCATAACCATGAGTGATAACACTGCGGC
CAACTTACTTCTGACAACGATCGGAGGACCGAAGGAGCTAACCGCTTTTTTGCACAACATGGGGGATCAT
GTAACTCGCCTTGATCGTTGGGAACCGGAGCTGAATGAAGCCATACCAAACGACGAGCGTGACACCACGA
TGCCTGTAGCAATGGCAACAACGTTGCGCAAACTATTAACTGGCGAACTACTTACTCTAGCTTCCCGGCA
ACAATTAATAGACTGGATGGAGGCGGATAAAGTTGCAGGACCACTTCTGCGCTCGGCCCTTCCGGCTGGC
TGGTTTATTGCTGATAAATCTGGAGCCGGTGAGCGTGGAAGCCGCGGTATCATTGCAGCACTGGGGCCAG
ATGGTAAGCCCTCCCGTATCGTAGTTATCTACACGACGGGGAGTCAGGCAACTATGGATGAACGAAATAG
ACAGATCGCTGAGATAGGTGCCTCACTGATTAAGCATTGGTAACTGTCAGACCAAGTTTACTCATATATA
CTTTAGATTGATTTAAAACTTCATTTTTAATTTAAAAGGATCTAGGTGAAGATCCTTTTTGATAATCTCA
TGACCAAAATCCCTTAACGTGAGTTTTCGTTCCACTGAGCGTCAGACCCCGTAGAAAAGATCAAAGGATC
TTCTTGAGATCCTTTTTTTCTGCGCGTAATCTGCTGCTTGCAAACAAAAAAACCACCGCTACCAGCGGTG
GTTTGTTTGCCGGATCAAGAGCTACCAACTCTTTTTCCGAAGGTAACTGGCTTCAGCAGAGCGCAGATAC
CAAATACTGTTCTTCTAGTGTAGCCGTAGTTAGGCCACCACTTCAAGAACTCTGTAGCACCGCCTACATA
CCTCGCTCTGCTAATCCTGTTACCAGTGGCTGCTGCCAGTGGCGATAAGTCGTGTCTTACCGGGTTGGAC
TCAAGACGATAGTTACCGGATAAGGCGCAGCGGTCGGGCTGAACGGGGGGTTCGTGCACACAGCCCAGCT
TGGAGCGAACGACCTACACCGAACTGAGATACCTACAGCGTGAGCTATGAGAAAGCGCCACGCTTCCCGA
AGGGAGAAAGGCGGACAGGTATCCGGTAAGCGGCAGGGTCGGAACAGGAGAGCGCACGAGGGAGCTTCCA
GGGGGAAACGCCTGGTATCTTTATAGTCCTGTCGGGTTTCGCCACCTCTGACTTGAGCGTCGATTTTTGT
GATGCTCGTCAGGGGGGCGGAGCCTATGGAAAAACGCCAGCAACGCGGCCTTTTTACGGTTCCTGGCCTT
TTGCTGGCCTTTTGCTCACATGT
